>Addgene plasmid #220477 | pTrcHis_VectorA_short_speGpromoter_SAT1 (human) | addgene full sequence | sequence record 437215 | Addgene NGS Result
CAGCACTGGGGCCAGATGGTAAGCCCTCCCGTATCGTAGTTATCTACACGACGGGGAGTCAGGCAACTAT
GGATGAACGAAATAGACAGATCGCTGAGATAGGTGCCTCACTGATTAAGCATTGGTAACTGTCAGACCAA
GTTTACTCATATATACTTTAGATTGATTTAAAACTTCATTTTTAATTTAAAAGGATCTAGGTGAAGATCC
TTTTTGATAATCTCATGACCAAAATCCCTTAACGTGAGTTTTCGTTCCACTGAGCGTCAGACCCCGTAGA
AAAGATCAAAGGATCTTCTTGAGATCCTTTTTTTCTGCGCGTAATCTGCTGCTTGCAAACAAAAAAACCA
CCGCTACCAGCGGTGGTTTGTTTGCCGGATCAAGAGCTACCAACTCTTTTTCCGAAGGTAACTGGCTTCA
GCAGAGCGCAGATACCAAATACTGTCCTTCTAGTGTAGCCGTAGTTAGGCCACCACTTCAAGAACTCTGT
AGCACCGCCTACATACCTCGCTCTGCTAATCCTGTTACCAGTGGCTGCTGCCAGTGGCGATAAGTCGTGT
CTTACCGGGTTGGACTCAAGACGATAGTTACCGGATAAGGCGCAGCGGTCGGGCTGAACGGGGGGTTCGT
GCACACAGCCCAGCTTGGAGCGAACGACCTACACCGAACTGAGATACCTACAGCGTGAGCTATGAGAAAG
CGCCACGCTTCCCGAAGGGAGAAAGGCGGACAGGTATCCGGTAAGCGGCAGGGTCGGAACAGGAGAGCGC
ACGAGGGAGCTTCCAGGGGGAAACGCCTGGTATCTTTATAGTCCTGTCGGGTTTCGCCACCTCTGACTTG
AGCGTCGATTTTTGTGATGCTCGTCAGGGGGGCGGAGCCTATGGAAAAACGCCAGCAACGCGGCCTTTTT
ACGGTTCCTGGCCTTTTGCTGGCCTTTTGCTCACATGTTCTTTCCTGCGTTATCCCCTGATTCTGTGGAT
AACCGTATTACCGCCTTTGAGTGAGCTGATACCGCTCGCCGCAGCCGAACGACCGAGCGCAGCGAGTCAG
TGAGCGAGGAAGCGGAAGAGCGCCTGATGCGGTATTTTCTCCAAAATAGTAACGTTGTTTTAATCATCTT
TGTCTCTTATTGACATCATGTATAGTTATAGGGCGACATAATATCATCAATATAAACACCCTCCTGGTAC
GTTTTGCGTCCGCAGTGGATGGTGTAGAATCACCTTTAATCATTCATACAGGGAATGAATTATGAAAATC
ACTCTCAGCAAACGAATCGGCCTGCTCGCTATTCTGCTGCCTTGCGCACTGGCATTGAGCACAACTGTTC
ATGCCGAAACTAACAAACTGGTGATTGAGTCTGGCGACAGTGCACAAAGCCGCCAGCACGCCGCTATGGA
AAAAGAGCAATGGAATGACACGCGCAATCTGCGCCAGAAAGTGAATAAACGCACTGAAAAAGAGTGGGAT
AAAGCCGACGCCGCTTTTGATAACCGCGATAAATGTGAGCAAAGCGCCAACATCAATGCCTACTGGGAGC
CCAATACTTTGCGCTGCCTGGACCGTCGAACTGGCCGCGTTATTACCCCCTAACCTGTTATTGATTTAAG
GAATGTAAGGACACGTTATGGCCAAATTTGTTATTCGTCCGGCAACCGCAGCAGATTGTAGCGATATTCT
GCGTCTGATTAAAGAACTGGCCAAATACGAGTATATGGAAGAACAGGTTATCCTGACCGAAAAAGATCTG
CTGGAAGATGGTTTTGGTGAACATCCGTTTTATCATTGTCTGGTTGCAGAAGTTCCGAAAGAACATTGGA
CACCGGAAGGTCATAGCATTGTTGGTTTTGCCATGTACTATTTCACCTATGATCCGTGGATTGGCAAACT
GCTGTATCTGGAAGATTTCTTTGTGATGAGCGATTATCGCGGTTTTGGTATTGGTTCCGAAATTCTGAAA
AATCTGAGCCAGGTTGCAATGCGTTGTCGTTGTAGCAGCATGCATTTTCTGGTGGCCGAATGGAATGAAC
CGAGCATTAATTTCTATAAACGTCGTGGTGCAAGCGATCTGAGCAGCGAAGAAGGTTGGCGTCTGTTTAA
AATCGATAAAGAATACCTGCTGAAAATGGCCACCGAAGAATAGCCGTAGCGCCGATGGTAGTGTGGGGTC
TCCCCATGCGAGAGTAGGGAACTGCCAGGCATCAAATAAAACGAAAGGCTCAGTCGAAAGACTGGGCCTT
TCGTTTTATCTGTTGTTTGTCGGTGAACGCTCTCCTGAGTAGGACAAATCCGCCGGGAGCGGATTTGAAC
GTTGCGAAGCAACGGCCCGGAGGGTGGCGGGCAGGACGCCCGCCATAAACTGCCAGGCATCAAATTAAGC
AGAAGGCCATCCTGACGGATGGCCTTTTTGCGTTTCTACAAACTCTTTTGTTTATTTTTCTAAATACATT
CAAATATGTATCCGCTCATGAGACAATAACCCTGATAAATGCTTCAATAATATTGAAAAAGGAAGAGTAT
GAGTATTCAACATTTCCGTGTCGCCCTTATTCCCTTTTTTGCGGCATTTTGCCTTCCTGTTTTTGCTCAC
CCAGAAACGCTGGTGAAAGTAAAAGATGCTGAAGATCAGTTGGGTGCACGAGTGGGTTACATCGAACTGG
ATCTCAACAGCGGTAAGATCCTTGAGAGTTTTCGCCCCGAAGAACGTTTTCCAATGATGAGCACTTTTAA
AGTTCTGCTATGTGGCGCGGTATTATCCCGTGTTGACGCCGGGCAAGAGCAACTCGGTCGCCGCATACAC
TATTCTCAGAATGACTTGGTTGAGTACTCACCAGTCACAGAAAAGCATCTTACGGATGGCATGACAGTAA
GAGAATTATGCAGTGCTGCCATAACCATGAGTGATAACACTGCGGCCAACTTACTTCTGACAACGATCGG
AGGACCGAAGGAGCTAACCGCTTTTTTGCACAACATGGGGGATCATGTAACTCGCCTTGATCGTTGGGAA
CCGGAGCTGAATGAAGCCATACCAAACGACGAGCGTGACACCACGATGCCTGTAGCAATGGCAACAACGT
TGCGCAAACTATTAACTGGCGAACTACTTACTCTAGCTTCCCGGCAACAATTAATAGACTGGATGGAGGC
GGATAAAGTTGCAGGACCACTTCTGCGCTCGGCCCTTCCGGCTGGCTGGTTTATTGCTGATAAATCTGGA
GCCGGTGAGCGTGGGTCTCGCGGTATCATTG
Features (pLannotate 1.2.2; 8 found; start..end, strand, type, name):
    299..887     +  rep_origin     ori: high-copy-number ColE1/pMB1/pBR322/pUC origin of replication
   1073..1092    -  misc_feature   bom (fragment): basis of mobility region from pBR322
   1252..1590    +  CDS            ynfB: YNFB_ECOLI - Experimental evidence at protein level: Swiss-Prot protein existence level 1. From Escherichia coli (strain K12).
   1628..2140    +  CDS            SAT1: SAT1_HUMAN - Also known as SAT. Experimental evidence at protein level: Swiss-Prot protein existence level 1. Enzyme which catalyzes the acetylation of polyamines (PubMed:15283699, PubMed:16455797, PubMed:17516632). Substrate specificity: norspermidine = spermidine >> spermine > N(1)- acetylspermine > putrescine (PubMed:17516632). This highly regulated enzyme allows a fine attenuation of the intracellular concentration of polyamines (PubMed:16455797). Also involved in the regulation of polyamine transport out of cells (PubMed:16455797). Acts on 1,3- diaminopropane, 1,5-diaminopentane, putresci
   2203..2289    +  terminator     rrnB T1 terminator: Escherichia coli rrnB; transcription terminator T1 from the E. coli rrnB gene
   2381..2408    +  terminator     rrnB T2 terminator: transcription terminator T2 from the E. coli rrnB gene
   2427..2518    +  promoter       AmpR promoter: bla
   2519..128     +  CDS            AmpR (across the origin): β-lactamase; bla; confers resistance to ampicillin, carbenicillin, and related antibiotics
