[The description below was written by a language model from this plasmid's Addgene catalogue record and pLannotate feature annotations shown in this document.]
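Description:
pTrcHis_VectorA_short_speGpromoter_SAT1 (human) is a small (about 3.25 kb) bacterial expression plasmid built by Gibson cloning on a shortened pTrcHis A backbone. It replicates in E. coli from a high-copy ColE1/pMB1-type origin and is selected with ampicillin through the bla (β-lactamase) gene driven by its own AmpR promoter. Only a short fragment of the pBR322 bom mobility region remains. The annotation shows no trc promoter, lacI, lac operator or His/epitope tag, which fits the "short" designation and suggests that the usual inducible expression elements of pTrcHis were removed. The record does not describe exactly what was deleted.

The payload is the unmutated human SAT1 coding sequence, encoding spermidine/spermine N1-acetyltransferase 1 (SSAT1), an enzyme that acetylates polyamines and thereby helps regulate their intracellular levels and export. Rather than using an inducible promoter, the gene is placed under the endogenous E. coli speG promoter. The feature table does not annotate this promoter as such, but it detects the E. coli ynfB coding sequence immediately upstream of SAT1. This is consistent with a segment of native chromosomal sequence from upstream of speG having been carried in to supply the regulatory region. The rrnB T1 and T2 terminators follow the insert and end transcription before the resistance cassette.

The stated purpose is heterologous expression of SSAT1 under native speG regulation. speG encodes the bacterial spermidine acetyltransferase, so this arrangement would let the human enzyme be expressed in E. coli under speG's own transcriptional control, for example to compare or substitute polyamine acetylation activity in studies of microbial metabolism.
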