Addgene plasmid #220477: pTrcHis_VectorA_short_speGpromoter_SAT1 (human)
Purpose: heterologous expression of SSAT1 under endogenous speG E. coli promoter
Depositing lab: Emily Balskus. Depositing organization: Harvard University. Publication: A metabolomics pipeline highlights microbial metabolism in bloodstream infections. Mayers JR, Varon J, Zhou RR, Daniel-Ivad M, Beaulieu C, Bholse A, Glasser NR, Lichtenauer FM, Ng J, Vera MP, Huttenhower C, Perrella MA, Clish CB, Zhao SD, Baron RM, Balskus EP. Cell. 2024 Jun 11:S0092-8674(24)00579-8. doi: 10.1016/j.cell.2024.05.035. PubMed 38885650.
Backbone
  Vector backbone: pTrcHis A
  Vector type: Bacterial Expression
Growth in bacteria
  Bacterial resistance: Ampicillin, 100 μg/mL
  Growth temperature: 37°C
  Growth strain: DH5alpha
  Copy number: High Copy
Gene/Insert
  Gene/Insert name: SSAT1
  Species: H. sapiens (human)
  Mutation: none
  Entrez Gene: SAT1 (a.k.a. DC21, KFSD, KFSDX, SAT, SSAT, SSAT-1)
  Cloning method: Gibson Cloning
Terms and licenses: Academic/Nonprofit Terms; Industry Terms: Not Available to Industry
How to cite: pTrcHis_VectorA_short_speGpromoter_SAT1 (human) was a gift from Emily Balskus (Addgene plasmid # 220477 ; http://n2t.net/addgene:220477 ; RRID:Addgene_220477)
